Addgene plasmid #121124: hsa-cdk2 3'UTR sicheck2 mut
Purpose: luciferase assay
Depositing lab: Qing Deng. Depositing organization: Purdue University. Publication: Phenotypical microRNA screen reveals a noncanonical role of CDK2 in regulating neutrophil migration. Hsu AY, Wang D, Liu S, Lu J, Syahirah R, Bennin DA, Huttenlocher A, Umulis DM, Wan J, Deng Q. Proc Natl Acad Sci U S A. 2019 Aug 26. pii: 1905221116. doi: 10.1073/pnas.1905221116. PubMed 31451657.
Backbone
  Vector backbone: sicheck2
  Backbone size w/o insert (bp): 6273
  Vector type: Bacterial Expression
Growth in bacteria
  Bacterial resistance: Ampicillin, 100 μg/mL
  Growth temperature: 37°C
  Growth strain: DH5alpha
  Copy number: Unknown
Gene/Insert
  Gene/Insert name: hsa-cdk2 3'UTR mutated 199 binding
  Species: H. sapiens (human)
  Insert size (bp): 1158
  Mutation: miR-199 seed binding site mutated
  Entrez Gene: CDK2 (a.k.a. CDKN2, p33(CDK2))
  Cloning method: Restriction Enzyme; 5′ cloning site unknown (unknown if destroyed)
Terms and licenses: Academic/Nonprofit Terms; Industry Terms: Not Available to Industry
How to cite: hsa-cdk2 3'UTR sicheck2 mut was a gift from Qing Deng (Addgene plasmid # 121124 ; http://n2t.net/addgene:121124 ; RRID:Addgene_121124)
