[The description below was written by a language model from this plasmid's Addgene catalogue record and pLannotate feature annotations shown in this document.]
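Description:
hsa-cdk2 3'UTR sicheck2 mut is a dual-luciferase reporter plasmid built on the sicheck2 (psiCHECK-2-type) backbone and used to test microRNA regulation of the human CDK2 3' untranslated region. The catalogue lists it as a bacterial expression vector, but its expression cassettes are driven by mammalian-active promoters, consistent with the stated purpose of luciferase assays in transfected cells. It is propagated in E. coli through a high-copy ColE1/pUC-type origin and selected with ampicillin via the β-lactamase gene and its native promoter.

The primary reporter is human codon-optimized Renilla luciferase (hRluc), transcribed from the SV40 enhancer/early promoter. A chimeric β-globin/immunoglobulin intron lies upstream to improve expression, and a T7 promoter immediately before the coding sequence allows in vitro transcription. Between the end of hRluc and the synthetic poly(A) signal is an unannotated gap of about 1.2 kb. This matches the recorded 1,158 bp insert, so the CDK2 3'UTR most likely sits there as the Renilla transcript's 3'UTR, although the cloning sites are not recorded. In this version the miR-199 seed binding site has been mutated. A second, independent cassette expresses firefly luciferase (luc+) from the HSV TK promoter with an SV40 poly(A) signal, providing an internal normalization control on the same plasmid.

In practice, the Renilla-to-firefly ratio reports whether a co-expressed microRNA represses the UTR. This mutant serves as the specificity control, presumably alongside a wild-type UTR reporter: loss of repression when the seed site is disrupted indicates direct miR-199 targeting of CDK2. The repository-sequenced and depositor sequences (7,406 and 7,407 nt) have the same feature layout.
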