Features (pLannotate 1.2.2; 12 found; start..end, strand, type, name):
     62..419     +  promoter       SV40 promoter: SV40 enhancer and early promoter
    489..621     +  intron         chimeric intron: chimera between introns from human β-globin and immunoglobulin heavy chain genes
    666..684     +  promoter       T7 promoter: promoter for bacteriophage T7 RNA polymerase
    694..1629    +  CDS            hRluc: Renilla luciferase human codon-optimized
   2822..2870    +  polyA_signal   poly(A) signal: synthetic polyadenylation signal
   2879..3630    +  promoter       HSV TK promoter: herpes simplex virus thymidine kinase promoter
   3666..5318    +  CDS            luciferase: firefly luciferase; luc+; enhanced luc+ version of the luciferase gene AAS38485.1 42718124.0
   5362..5483    -  polyA_signal   SV40 poly(A) signal: SV40 polyadenylation signal
   5506..5574    -  CDS            large T antigen (fragment): large T antigen from SV40 (simian virus 40)
   5616..5720    +  promoter       AmpR promoter: bla
   5721..6581    +  CDS            AmpR: β-lactamase; bla; confers resistance to ampicillin, carbenicillin, and related antibiotics
   6752..7340    +  rep_origin     ori: high-copy-number ColE1/pMB1/pBR322/pUC origin of replication
>Addgene plasmid #121124 | hsa-cdk2 3'UTR sicheck2 mut | depositor full sequence | sequence record 230277 | hsa-cdk2 3'UTR sicheck2 mut  sequence 7407 bps
AGATCTGCGCAGCACCATGGCCTGAAATAACCTCTGAAAGAGGAACTTGGTTAGGTACCTTCTGAGGCGG
AAAGAACCAGCTGTGGAATGTGTGTCAGTTAGGGTGTGGAAAGTCCCCAGGCTCCCCAGCAGGCAGAAGT
ATGCAAAGCATGCATCTCAATTAGTCAGCAACCAGGTGTGGAAAGTCCCCAGGCTCCCCAGCAGGCAGAA
GTATGCAAAGCATGCATCTCAATTAGTCAGCAACCATAGTCCCGCCCCTAACTCCGCCCATCCCGCCCCT
AACTCCGCCCAGTTCCGCCCATTCTCCGCCCCATGGCTGACTAATTTTTTTTATTTATGCAGAGGCCGAG
GCCGCCTCGGCCTCTGAGCTATTCCAGAAGTAGTGAGGAGGCTTTTTTGGAGGCCTAGGCTTTTGCAAAA
AGCTTGATTCTTCTGACACAACAGTCTCGAACTTAAGCTGCAGAAGTTGGTCGTGAGGCACTGGGCAGGT
AAGTATCAAGGTTACAAGACAGGTTTAAGGAGACCAATAGAAACTGGGCTTGTCGAGACAGAGAAGACTC
TTGCGTTTCTGATAGGCACCTATTGGTCTTACTGACATCCACTTTGCCTTTCTCTCCACAGGTGTCCACT
CCCAGTTCAATTACAGCTCTTAAGGCTAGAGTACTTAATACGACTCACTATAGGCTAGCCACCATGGCTT
CCAAGGTGTACGACCCCGAGCAACGCAAACGCATGATCACTGGGCCTCAGTGGTGGGCTCGCTGCAAGCA
AATGAACGTGCTGGACTCCTTCATCAACTACTATGATTCCGAGAAGCACGCCGAGAACGCCGTGATTTTT
CTGCATGGTAACGCTGCCTCCAGCTACCTGTGGAGGCACGTCGTGCCTCACATCGAGCCCGTGGCTAGAT
GCATCATCCCTGATCTGATCGGAATGGGTAAGTCCGGCAAGAGCGGGAATGGCTCATATCGCCTCCTGGA
TCACTACAAGTACCTCACCGCTTGGTTCGAGCTGCTGAACCTTCCAAAGAAAATCATCTTTGTGGGCCAC
GACTGGGGGGCTTGTCTGGCCTTTCACTACTCCTACGAGCACCAAGACAAGATCAAGGCCATCGTCCATG
CTGAGAGTGTCGTGGACGTGATCGAGTCCTGGGACGAGTGGCCTGACATCGAGGAGGATATCGCCCTGAT
CAAGAGCGAAGAGGGCGAGAAAATGGTGCTTGAGAATAACTTCTTCGTCGAGACCATGCTCCCAAGCAAG
ATCATGCGGAAACTGGAGCCTGAGGAGTTCGCTGCCTACCTGGAGCCATTCAAGGAGAAGGGCGAGGTTA
GACGGCCTACCCTCTCCTGGCCTCGCGAGATCCCTCTCGTTAAGGGAGGCAAGCCCGACGTCGTCCAGAT
TGTCCGCAACTACAACGCCTACCTTCGGGCCAGCGACGATCTGCCTAAGATGTTCATCGAGTCCGACCCT
GGGTTCTTTTCCAACGCTATTGTCGAGGGAGCTAAGAAGTTCCCTAACACCGAGTTCGTGAAGGTGAAGG
GCCTCCACTTCAGCCAGGAGGACGCTCCAGATGAAATGGGTAAGTACATCAAGAGCTTCGTGGAGCGCGT
GCTGAAGAACGAGCAGTAATTCTAGGCGATCGCTCGAGAGCCTTCTTGAAGCCCCCAGCCCTAATCTCAC
CCTCTCCTCCAGTGTGGGCTTGACCAGGCTTGGCCTTGGGCTATTTGGACTCAGGTGGGCCCTCTGAACT
TGCCTTAAACACTCACCTTCTAGTCTTGGCCAGCCAACTCTGGGAATACAGGGGTGAAAGGGGGGAACCA
GTGAAAATGAAAGGAAGTTTCAGTATTAGATGCACTTAAGTTAGCCTCCACCACCCTTTCCCCCTTCTCT
TAGTTATTGCTGAAGAGGGTTGGTATAAAAATAATTTTAAAAAAGCCTTCCTACACGTTAGATTTGCCGT
ACCAATCTCTGAATGCCCCATAATTATTATTTCCAGTGTTTGGGATGACCAGGATCCCAAGCCTCCTGCT
GCCACAATGTTTATAAAGGCCAAATGATAGCGGGGGCTAAGTTGGTGCTTTTGAGAACCAAGTAAAACAA
AACGTGACCGAGGAGTCTATTTTAAAGAATTCGGTTGAAAAAATAGATCCAATCAGTTTATACCCTAGTT
AGTGTTTTGCCTCACCTAATAGGCTGGGAGACTGAAGACTCAGCCCGGGTGGGGCTGCAGAAAAATGATT
GGCCCCAGTCCCCTTGTTTGTCCCTTCTACAGGCATGAGGAATCTGGGAGGCCCTGAGACAGGGATTGTG
CTTCATTCCAATCTATTGCTTCACCATGGCCTTATGAGGCAGGTGAGAGATGTTTGAATTTTTCTCTTCC
TTTTAGTATTCTTAGTTGTTCAGTTGCCAAGGATCCCTGATCCCATTTTCCTCTGACGTCCACCTCCTAC
CCCATAGGAGTTAGAAGTTAGGGTTTAGGCATCATTTTGAGAATGCTGACACTTTTTCAGGGCTGTGATT
GAGTGAGGGCATGGGTAAAAATATTTCTTTAAAAGAAGGATGAACAATTATATTTATATTTCAGGTTATA
TCCAATAGTAGAGTTGGCTTTTTTTTTTTTTTTTTGGTCATAGTGGGTGGATTTGTTGCCATGTGCACCT
TGGGGTTTTGTAATGACAGTGCTAAAAAAAAAAAGCATTTTTTTTTTATGATTTGTCTCTGTCACCCTTG
TCCTTGAGTGCTCTTGCTATTAACGTTATTTGTAATTTAGTTTGTAGCTCATTAAAAAAATGTGCCTAGT
TTTATAGCGGCCGCTGGCCGCAATAAAATATCTTTATTTTCATTACATCTGTGTGTTGGTTTTTTGTGTG
AGGATCTAAATGAGTCTTCGGACCTCGCGGGGGCCGCTTAAGCGGTGGTTAGGGTTTGTCTGACGCGGGG
GGAGGGGGAAGGAACGAAACACTCTCATTCGGAGGCGGCTCGGGGTTTGGTCTTGGTGGCCACGGGCACG
CAGAAGAGCGCCGCGATCCTCTTAAGCACCCCCCCGCCCTCCGTGGAGGCGGGGGTTTGGTCGGCGGGTG
GTAACTGGCGGGCCGCTGACTCGGGCGGGTCGCGCGCCCCAGAGTGTGACCTTTTCGGTCTGCTCGCAGA
CCCCCGGGCGGCGCCGCCGCGGCGGCGACGGGCTCGCTGGGTCCTAGGCTCCATGGGGACCGTATACGTG
GACAGGCTCTGGAGCATCCGCACGACTGCGGTGATATTACCGGAGACCTTCTGCGGGACGAGCCGGGTCA
CGCGGCTGACGCGGAGCGTCCGTTGGGCGACAAACACCAGGACGGGGCACAGGTACACTATCTTGTCACC
CGGAGGCGCGAGGGACTGCAGGAGCTTCAGGGAGTGGCGCAGCTGCTTCATCCCCGTGGCCCGTTGCTCG
CGTTTGCTGGCGGTGTCCCCGGAAGAAATATATTTGCATGTCTTTAGTTCTATGATGACACAAACCCCGC
CCAGCGTCTTGTCATTGGCGAATTCGAACACGCAGATGCAGTCGGGGCGGCGCGGTCCCAGGTCCACTTC
GCATATTAAGGTGACGCGTGTGGCCTCGAACACCGAGCGACCCTGCAGCGACCCGCTTAAAAGCTTGGCA
TTCCGGTACTGTTGGTAAAGCCACCATGGCCGATGCTAAGAACATTAAGAAGGGCCCTGCTCCCTTCTAC
CCTCTGGAGGATGGCACCGCTGGCGAGCAGCTGCACAAGGCCATGAAGAGGTATGCCCTGGTGCCTGGCA
CCATTGCCTTCACCGATGCCCACATTGAGGTGGACATCACCTATGCCGAGTACTTCGAGATGTCTGTGCG
CCTGGCCGAGGCCATGAAGAGGTACGGCCTGAACACCAACCACCGCATCGTGGTGTGCTCTGAGAACTCT
CTGCAGTTCTTCATGCCAGTGCTGGGCGCCCTGTTCATCGGAGTGGCCGTGGCCCCTGCTAACGACATTT
ACAACGAGCGCGAGCTGCTGAACAGCATGGGCATTTCTCAGCCTACCGTGGTGTTCGTGTCTAAGAAGGG
CCTGCAGAAGATCCTGAACGTGCAGAAGAAGCTGCCTATCATCCAGAAGATCATCATCATGGACTCTAAG
ACCGACTACCAGGGCTTCCAGAGCATGTACACATTCGTGACATCTCATCTGCCTCCTGGCTTCAACGAGT
ACGACTTCGTGCCAGAGTCTTTCGACAGGGACAAAACCATTGCCCTGATCATGAACAGCTCTGGGTCTAC
CGGCCTGCCTAAGGGCGTGGCCCTGCCTCATCGCACCGCCTGTGTGCGCTTCTCTCACGCCCGCGACCCT
ATTTTCGGCAACCAGATCATCCCCGACACCGCTATTCTGAGCGTGGTGCCATTCCACCACGGCTTCGGCA
TGTTCACCACCCTGGGCTACCTGATTTGCGGCTTTCGGGTGGTGCTGATGTACCGCTTCGAGGAGGAGCT
GTTCCTGCGCAGCCTGCAAGACTACAAAATTCAGTCTGCCCTGCTGGTGCCAACCCTGTTCAGCTTCTTC
GCTAAGAGCACCCTGATCGACAAGTACGACCTGTCTAACCTGCACGAGATTGCCTCTGGCGGCGCCCCAC
TGTCTAAGGAGGTGGGCGAAGCCGTGGCCAAGCGCTTTCATCTGCCAGGCATCCGCCAGGGCTACGGCCT
GACCGAGACAACCAGCGCCATTCTGATTACCCCAGAGGGCGACGACAAGCCTGGCGCCGTGGGCAAGGTG
GTGCCATTCTTCGAGGCCAAGGTGGTGGACCTGGACACCGGCAAGACCCTGGGAGTGAACCAGCGCGGCG
AGCTGTGTGTGCGCGGCCCTATGATTATGTCCGGCTACGTGAATAACCCTGAGGCCACAAACGCCCTGAT
CGACAAGGACGGCTGGCTGCACTCTGGCGACATTGCCTACTGGGACGAGGACGAGCACTTCTTCATCGTG
GACCGCCTGAAGTCTCTGATCAAGTACAAGGGCTACCAGGTGGCCCCAGCCGAGCTGGAGTCTATCCTGC
TGCAGCACCCTAACATTTTCGACGCCGGAGTGGCCGGCCTGCCCGACGACGATGCCGGCGAGCTGCCTGC
CGCCGTCGTCGTGCTGGAACACGGCAAGACCATGACCGAGAAGGAGATCGTGGACTATGTGGCCAGCCAG
GTGACAACCGCCAAGAAGCTGCGCGGCGGAGTGGTGTTCGTGGACGAGGTGCCCAAGGGCCTGACCGGCA
AGCTGGACGCCCGCAAGATCCGCGAGATCCTGATCAAGGCTAAGAAAGGCGGCAAGATCGCCGTGTAATA
ATTCTAGAGTCGGGGCGGCCGGCCGCTTCGAGCAGACATGATAAGATACATTGATGAGTTTGGACAAACC
ACAACTAGAATGCAGTGAAAAAAATGCTTTATTTGTGAAATTTGTGATGCTATTGCTTTATTTGTAACCA
TTATAAGCTGCAATAAACAAGTTAACAACAACAATTGCATTCATTTTATGTTTCAGGTTCAGGGGGAGGT
GTGGGAGGTTTTTTAAAGCAAGTAAAACCTCTACAAATGTGGTAAAATCGATAAGGATCCAGGTGGCACT
TTTCGGGGAAATGTGCGCGGAACCCCTATTTGTTTATTTTTCTAAATACATTCAAATATGTATCCGCTCA
TGAGACAATAACCCTGATAAATGCTTCAATAATATTGAAAAAGGAAGAGTATGAGTATTCAACATTTCCG
TGTCGCCCTTATTCCCTTTTTTGCGGCATTTTGCCTTCCTGTTTTTGCTCACCCAGAAACGCTGGTGAAA
GTAAAAGATGCTGAAGATCAGTTGGGTGCACGAGTGGGTTACATCGAACTGGATCTCAACAGCGGTAAGA
TCCTTGAGAGTTTTCGCCCCGAAGAACGTTTTCCAATGATGAGCACTTTTAAAGTTCTGCTATGTGGCGC
GGTATTATCCCGTATTGACGCCGGGCAAGAGCAACTCGGTCGCCGCATACACTATTCTCAGAATGACTTG
GTTGAGTACTCACCAGTCACAGAAAAGCATCTTACGGATGGCATGACAGTAAGAGAATTATGCAGTGCTG
CCATAACCATGAGTGATAACACTGCGGCCAACTTACTTCTGACAACGATCGGAGGACCGAAGGAGCTAAC
CGCTTTTTTGCACAACATGGGGGATCATGTAACTCGCCTTGATCGTTGGGAACCGGAGCTGAATGAAGCC
ATACCAAACGACGAGCGTGACACCACGATGCCTGTAGCAATGGCAACAACGTTGCGCAAACTATTAACTG
GCGAACTACTTACTCTAGCTTCCCGGCAACAATTAATAGACTGGATGGAGGCGGATAAAGTTGCAGGACC
ACTTCTGCGCTCGGCCCTTCCGGCTGGCTGGTTTATTGCTGATAAATCTGGAGCCGGTGAGCGTGGGTCT
CGCGGTATCATTGCAGCACTGGGGCCAGATGGTAAGCCCTCCCGTATCGTAGTTATCTACACGACGGGGA
GTCAGGCAACTATGGATGAACGAAATAGACAGATCGCTGAGATAGGTGCCTCACTGATTAAGCATTGGTA
ACTGTCAGACCAAGTTTACTCATATATACTTTAGATTGATTTAAAACTTCATTTTTAATTTAAAAGGATC
TAGGTGAAGATCCTTTTTGATAATCTCATGACCAAAATCCCTTAACGTGAGTTTTCGTTCCACTGAGCGT
CAGACCCCGTAGAAAAGATCAAAGGATCTTCTTGAGATCCTTTTTTTCTGCGCGTAATCTGCTGCTTGCA
AACAAAAAAACCACCGCTACCAGCGGTGGTTTGTTTGCCGGATCAAGAGCTACCAACTCTTTTTCCGAAG
GTAACTGGCTTCAGCAGAGCGCAGATACCAAATACTGTTCTTCTAGTGTAGCCGTAGTTAGGCCACCACT
TCAAGAACTCTGTAGCACCGCCTACATACCTCGCTCTGCTAATCCTGTTACCAGTGGCTGCTGCCAGTGG
CGATAAGTCGTGTCTTACCGGGTTGGACTCAAGACGATAGTTACCGGATAAGGCGCAGCGGTCGGGCTGA
ACGGGGGGTTCGTGCACACAGCCCAGCTTGGAGCGAACGACCTACACCGAACTGAGATACCTACAGCGTG
AGCTATGAGAAAGCGCCACGCTTCCCGAAGGGAGAAAGGCGGACAGGTATCCGGTAAGCGGCAGGGTCGG
AACAGGAGAGCGCACGAGGGAGCTTCCAGGGGGAAACGCCTGGTATCTTTATAGTCCTGTCGGGTTTCGC
CACCTCTGACTTGAGCGTCGATTTTTGTGATGCTCGTCAGGGGGGCGGAGCCTATGGAAAAACGCCAGCA
ACGCGGCCTTTTTACGGTTCCTGGCCTTTTGCTGGCCTTTTGCTCACATGGCTCGAC
