Features (pLannotate 1.2.2; 12 found; start..end, strand, type, name):
     59..416     +  promoter       SV40 promoter: SV40 enhancer and early promoter
    486..618     +  intron         chimeric intron: chimera between introns from human β-globin and immunoglobulin heavy chain genes
    663..681     +  promoter       T7 promoter: promoter for bacteriophage T7 RNA polymerase
    691..1626    +  CDS            hRluc: Renilla luciferase human codon-optimized
   2818..2866    +  polyA_signal   poly(A) signal: synthetic polyadenylation signal
   2875..3626    +  promoter       HSV TK promoter: herpes simplex virus thymidine kinase promoter
   3662..5314    +  CDS            luciferase: firefly luciferase; luc+; enhanced luc+ version of the luciferase gene AAS38485.1 42718124.0
   5358..5479    -  polyA_signal   SV40 poly(A) signal: SV40 polyadenylation signal
   5502..5570    -  CDS            large T antigen (fragment): large T antigen from SV40 (simian virus 40)
   5612..5716    +  promoter       AmpR promoter: bla
   5717..6577    +  CDS            AmpR: β-lactamase; bla; confers resistance to ampicillin, carbenicillin, and related antibiotics
   6748..7336    +  rep_origin     ori: high-copy-number ColE1/pMB1/pBR322/pUC origin of replication
>Addgene plasmid #121124 | hsa-cdk2 3'UTR sicheck2 mut | addgene full sequence | sequence record 237981 | Addgene NGS Result
TCTGCGCAGCACCATGGCCTGAAATAACCTCTGAAAGAGGAACTTGGTTAGGTACCTTCTGAGGCGGAAA
GAACCAGCTGTGGAATGTGTGTCAGTTAGGGTGTGGAAAGTCCCCAGGCTCCCCAGCAGGCAGAAGTATG
CAAAGCATGCATCTCAATTAGTCAGCAACCAGGTGTGGAAAGTCCCCAGGCTCCCCAGCAGGCAGAAGTA
TGCAAAGCATGCATCTCAATTAGTCAGCAACCATAGTCCCGCCCCTAACTCCGCCCATCCCGCCCCTAAC
TCCGCCCAGTTCCGCCCATTCTCCGCCCCATGGCTGACTAATTTTTTTTATTTATGCAGAGGCCGAGGCC
GCCTCGGCCTCTGAGCTATTCCAGAAGTAGTGAGGAGGCTTTTTTGGAGGCCTAGGCTTTTGCAAAAAGC
TTGATTCTTCTGACACAACAGTCTCGAACTTAAGCTGCAGAAGTTGGTCGTGAGGCACTGGGCAGGTAAG
TATCAAGGTTACAAGACAGGTTTAAGGAGACCAATAGAAACTGGGCTTGTCGAGACAGAGAAGACTCTTG
CGTTTCTGATAGGCACCTATTGGTCTTACTGACATCCACTTTGCCTTTCTCTCCACAGGTGTCCACTCCC
AGTTCAATTACAGCTCTTAAGGCTAGAGTACTTAATACGACTCACTATAGGCTAGCCACCATGGCTTCCA
AGGTGTACGACCCCGAGCAACGCAAACGCATGATCACTGGGCCTCAGTGGTGGGCTCGCTGCAAGCAAAT
GAACGTGCTGGACTCCTTCATCAACTACTATGATTCCGAGAAGCACGCCGAGAACGCCGTGATTTTTCTG
CATGGTAACGCTGCCTCCAGCTACCTGTGGAGGCACGTCGTGCCTCACATCGAGCCCGTGGCTAGATGCA
TCATCCCTGATCTGATCGGAATGGGTAAGTCCGGCAAGAGCGGGAATGGCTCATATCGCCTCCTGGATCA
CTACAAGTACCTCACCGCTTGGTTCGAGCTGCTGAACCTTCCAAAGAAAATCATCTTTGTGGGCCACGAC
TGGGGGGCTTGTCTGGCCTTTCACTACTCCTACGAGCACCAAGACAAGATCAAGGCCATCGTCCATGCTG
AGAGTGTCGTGGACGTGATCGAGTCCTGGGACGAGTGGCCTGACATCGAGGAGGATATCGCCCTGATCAA
GAGCGAAGAGGGCGAGAAAATGGTGCTTGAGAATAACTTCTTCGTCGAGACCATGCTCCCAAGCAAGATC
ATGCGGAAACTGGAGCCTGAGGAGTTCGCTGCCTACCTGGAGCCATTCAAGGAGAAGGGCGAGGTTAGAC
GGCCTACCCTCTCCTGGCCTCGCGAGATCCCTCTCGTTAAGGGAGGCAAGCCCGACGTCGTCCAGATTGT
CCGCAACTACAACGCCTACCTTCGGGCCAGCGACGATCTGCCTAAGATGTTCATCGAGTCCGACCCTGGG
TTCTTTTCCAACGCTATTGTCGAGGGAGCTAAGAAGTTCCCTAACACCGAGTTCGTGAAGGTGAAGGGCC
TCCACTTCAGCCAGGAGGACGCTCCAGATGAAATGGGTAAGTACATCAAGAGCTTCGTGGAGCGCGTGCT
GAAGAACGAGCAGTAATTCTAGGCGATCGCTCGAGAGCCTTCTTGAAGCCCCCAGCCCTAATCTCACCCT
CTCCTCCAGTGTGGGCTTGACCAGGCTTGGCCTTGGGCTATTTGGACTCAGGTGGGCCCTCTGAACTTGC
CTTAAACACTCACCTTCTAGTCTTGGCCAGCCAACTCTGGGAATACAGGGGTGAAAGGGGGGAACCAGTG
AAAATGAAAGGAAGTTTCAGTATTAGATGCACTTAAGTTAGCCTCCACCACCCTTTCCCCCTTCTCTTAG
TTATTGCTGAAGAGGGTTGGTATAAAAATAATTTTAAAAAAGCCTTCCTACACGTTAGATTTGCCGTACC
AATCTCTGAATGCCCCATAATTATTATTTCCAGTGTTTGGGATGACCAGGATCCCAAGCCTCCTGCTGCC
ACAATGTTTATAAAGGCCAAATGATAGCGGGGGCTAAGTTGGTGCTTTTGAGAACCAAGTAAAACAAAAC
GTGACCGAGGAGTCTATTTTAAAGAATTCGGTTGAAAAAATAGATCCAATCAGTTTATACCCTAGTTAGT
GTTTTGCCTCACCTAATAGGCTGGGAGACTGAAGACTCAGCCCGGGTGGGGCTGCAGAAAAATGATTGGC
CCCAGTCCCCTTGTTTGTCCCTTCTACAGGCATGAGGAATCTGGGAGGCCCTGAGACAGGGATTGTGCTT
CATTCCAATCTATTGCTTCACCATGGCCTTATGAGGCAGGTGAGAGATGTTTGAATTTTTCTCTTCCTTT
TAGTATTCTTAGTTGTTCAGTTGCCAAGGATCCCTGATCCCATTTTCCTCTGACGTCCACCTCCTACCCC
ATAGGAGTTAGAAGTTAGGGTTTAGGCATCATTTTGAGAATGCTGACACTTTTTCAGGGCTGTGATTGAG
TGAGGGCATGGGTAAAAATATTTCTTTAAAAGAAGGATGAACAATTATATTTATATTTCAGGTTATATCC
AATAGTAGAGTTGGCTTTTTTTTTTTTTTTTGGTCATAGTGGGTGGATTTGTTGCCATGTGCACCTTGGG
GTTTTGTAATGACAGTGCTAAAAAAAAAAAAGCATTTTTTTTTATGATTTGTCTCTGTCACCCTTGTCCT
TGAGTGCTCTTGCTATTAACGTTATTTGTAATTTAGTTTGTAGCTCATTAAAAAAATGTGCCTAGTTTTA
TAGCGGCCGCTGGCCGCAATAAAATATCTTTATTTTCATTACATCTGTGTGTTGGTTTTTTGTGTGAGGA
TCTAAATGAGTCTTCGGACCTCGCGGGGGCCGCTTAAGCGGTGGTTAGGGTTTGTCTGACGCGGGGGGAG
GGGGAAGGAACGAAACACTCTCATTCGGAGGCGGCTCGGGGTTTGGTCTTGGTGGCCACGGGCACGCAGA
AGAGCGCCGCGATCCTCTTAAGCACCCCCCCGCCCTCCGTGGAGGCGGGGGTTTGGTCGGCGGGTGGTAA
CTGGCGGGCCGCTGACTCGGGCGGGTCGCGCGCCCCAGAGTGTGACCTTTTCGGTCTGCTCGCAGACCCC
CGGGCGGCGCCGCCGCGGCGGCGACGGGCTCGCTGGGTCCTAGGCTCCATGGGGACCGTATACGTGGACA
GGCTCTGGAGCATCCGCACGACTGCGGTGATATTACCGGAGACCTTCTGCGGGACGAGCCGGGTCACGCG
GCTGACGCGGAGCGTCCGTTGGGCGACAAACACCAGGACGGGGCACAGGTACACTATCTTGTCACCCGGA
GGCGCGAGGGACTGCAGGAGCTTCAGGGAGTGGCGCAGCTGCTTCATCCCCGTGGCCCGTTGCTCGCGTT
TGCTGGCGGTGTCCCCGGAAGAAATATATTTGCATGTCTTTAGTTCTATGATGACACAAACCCCGCCCAG
CGTCTTGTCATTGGCGAATTCGAACACGCAGATGCAGTCGGGGCGGCGCGGTCCCAGGTCCACTTCGCAT
ATTAAGGTGACGCGTGTGGCCTCGAACACCGAGCGACCCTGCAGCGACCCGCTTAAAAGCTTGGCATTCC
GGTACTGTTGGTAAAGCCACCATGGCCGATGCTAAGAACATTAAGAAGGGCCCTGCTCCCTTCTACCCTC
TGGAGGATGGCACCGCTGGCGAGCAGCTGCACAAGGCCATGAAGAGGTATGCCCTGGTGCCTGGCACCAT
TGCCTTCACCGATGCCCACATTGAGGTGGACATCACCTATGCCGAGTACTTCGAGATGTCTGTGCGCCTG
GCCGAGGCCATGAAGAGGTACGGCCTGAACACCAACCACCGCATCGTGGTGTGCTCTGAGAACTCTCTGC
AGTTCTTCATGCCAGTGCTGGGCGCCCTGTTCATCGGAGTGGCCGTGGCCCCTGCTAACGACATTTACAA
CGAGCGCGAGCTGCTGAACAGCATGGGCATTTCTCAGCCTACCGTGGTGTTCGTGTCTAAGAAGGGCCTG
CAGAAGATCCTGAACGTGCAGAAGAAGCTGCCTATCATCCAGAAGATCATCATCATGGACTCTAAGACCG
ACTACCAGGGCTTCCAGAGCATGTACACATTCGTGACATCTCATCTGCCTCCTGGCTTCAACGAGTACGA
CTTCGTGCCAGAGTCTTTCGACAGGGACAAAACCATTGCCCTGATCATGAACAGCTCTGGGTCTACCGGC
CTGCCTAAGGGCGTGGCCCTGCCTCATCGCACCGCCTGTGTGCGCTTCTCTCACGCCCGCGACCCTATTT
TCGGCAACCAGATCATCCCCGACACCGCTATTCTGAGCGTGGTGCCATTCCACCACGGCTTCGGCATGTT
CACCACCCTGGGCTACCTGATTTGCGGCTTTCGGGTGGTGCTGATGTACCGCTTCGAGGAGGAGCTGTTC
CTGCGCAGCCTGCAAGACTACAAAATTCAGTCTGCCCTGCTGGTGCCAACCCTGTTCAGCTTCTTCGCTA
AGAGCACCCTGATCGACAAGTACGACCTGTCTAACCTGCACGAGATTGCCTCTGGCGGCGCCCCACTGTC
TAAGGAGGTGGGCGAAGCCGTGGCCAAGCGCTTTCATCTGCCAGGCATCCGCCAGGGCTACGGCCTGACC
GAGACAACCAGCGCCATTCTGATTACCCCAGAGGGCGACGACAAGCCTGGCGCCGTGGGCAAGGTGGTGC
CATTCTTCGAGGCCAAGGTGGTGGACCTGGACACCGGCAAGACCCTGGGAGTGAACCAGCGCGGCGAGCT
GTGTGTGCGCGGCCCTATGATTATGTCCGGCTACGTGAATAACCCTGAGGCCACAAACGCCCTGATCGAC
AAGGACGGCTGGCTGCACTCTGGCGACATTGCCTACTGGGACGAGGACGAGCACTTCTTCATCGTGGACC
GCCTGAAGTCTCTGATCAAGTACAAGGGCTACCAGGTGGCCCCAGCCGAGCTGGAGTCTATCCTGCTGCA
GCACCCTAACATTTTCGACGCCGGAGTGGCCGGCCTGCCCGACGACGATGCCGGCGAGCTGCCTGCCGCC
GTCGTCGTGCTGGAACACGGCAAGACCATGACCGAGAAGGAGATCGTGGACTATGTGGCCAGCCAGGTGA
CAACCGCCAAGAAGCTGCGCGGCGGAGTGGTGTTCGTGGACGAGGTGCCCAAGGGCCTGACCGGCAAGCT
GGACGCCCGCAAGATCCGCGAGATCCTGATCAAGGCTAAGAAAGGCGGCAAGATCGCCGTGTAATAATTC
TAGAGTCGGGGCGGCCGGCCGCTTCGAGCAGACATGATAAGATACATTGATGAGTTTGGACAAACCACAA
CTAGAATGCAGTGAAAAAAATGCTTTATTTGTGAAATTTGTGATGCTATTGCTTTATTTGTAACCATTAT
AAGCTGCAATAAACAAGTTAACAACAACAATTGCATTCATTTTATGTTTCAGGTTCAGGGGGAGGTGTGG
GAGGTTTTTTAAAGCAAGTAAAACCTCTACAAATGTGGTAAAATCGATAAGGATCCAGGTGGCACTTTTC
GGGGAAATGTGCGCGGAACCCCTATTTGTTTATTTTTCTAAATACATTCAAATATGTATCCGCTCATGAG
ACAATAACCCTGATAAATGCTTCAATAATATTGAAAAAGGAAGAGTATGAGTATTCAACATTTCCGTGTC
GCCCTTATTCCCTTTTTTGCGGCATTTTGCCTTCCTGTTTTTGCTCACCCAGAAACGCTGGTGAAAGTAA
AAGATGCTGAAGATCAGTTGGGTGCACGAGTGGGTTACATCGAACTGGATCTCAACAGCGGTAAGATCCT
TGAGAGTTTTCGCCCCGAAGAACGTTTTCCAATGATGAGCACTTTTAAAGTTCTGCTATGTGGCGCGGTA
TTATCCCGTATTGACGCCGGGCAAGAGCAACTCGGTCGCCGCATACACTATTCTCAGAATGACTTGGTTG
AGTACTCACCAGTCACAGAAAAGCATCTTACGGATGGCATGACAGTAAGAGAATTATGCAGTGCTGCCAT
AACCATGAGTGATAACACTGCGGCCAACTTACTTCTGACAACGATCGGAGGACCGAAGGAGCTAACCGCT
TTTTTGCACAACATGGGGGATCATGTAACTCGCCTTGATCGTTGGGAACCGGAGCTGAATGAAGCCATAC
CAAACGACGAGCGTGACACCACGATGCCTGTAGCAATGGCAACAACGTTGCGCAAACTATTAACTGGCGA
ACTACTTACTCTAGCTTCCCGGCAACAATTAATAGACTGGATGGAGGCGGATAAAGTTGCAGGACCACTT
CTGCGCTCGGCCCTTCCGGCTGGCTGGTTTATTGCTGATAAATCTGGAGCCGGTGAGCGTGGGTCTCGCG
GTATCATTGCAGCACTGGGGCCAGATGGTAAGCCCTCCCGTATCGTAGTTATCTACACGACGGGGAGTCA
GGCAACTATGGATGAACGAAATAGACAGATCGCTGAGATAGGTGCCTCACTGATTAAGCATTGGTAACTG
TCAGACCAAGTTTACTCATATATACTTTAGATTGATTTAAAACTTCATTTTTAATTTAAAAGGATCTAGG
TGAAGATCCTTTTTGATAATCTCATGACCAAAATCCCTTAACGTGAGTTTTCGTTCCACTGAGCGTCAGA
CCCCGTAGAAAAGATCAAAGGATCTTCTTGAGATCCTTTTTTTCTGCGCGTAATCTGCTGCTTGCAAACA
AAAAAACCACCGCTACCAGCGGTGGTTTGTTTGCCGGATCAAGAGCTACCAACTCTTTTTCCGAAGGTAA
CTGGCTTCAGCAGAGCGCAGATACCAAATACTGTTCTTCTAGTGTAGCCGTAGTTAGGCCACCACTTCAA
GAACTCTGTAGCACCGCCTACATACCTCGCTCTGCTAATCCTGTTACCAGTGGCTGCTGCCAGTGGCGAT
AAGTCGTGTCTTACCGGGTTGGACTCAAGACGATAGTTACCGGATAAGGCGCAGCGGTCGGGCTGAACGG
GGGGTTCGTGCACACAGCCCAGCTTGGAGCGAACGACCTACACCGAACTGAGATACCTACAGCGTGAGCT
ATGAGAAAGCGCCACGCTTCCCGAAGGGAGAAAGGCGGACAGGTATCCGGTAAGCGGCAGGGTCGGAACA
GGAGAGCGCACGAGGGAGCTTCCAGGGGGAAACGCCTGGTATCTTTATAGTCCTGTCGGGTTTCGCCACC
TCTGACTTGAGCGTCGATTTTTGTGATGCTCGTCAGGGGGGCGGAGCCTATGGAAAAACGCCAGCAACGC
GGCCTTTTTACGGTTCCTGGCCTTTTGCTGGCCTTTTGCTCACATGGCTCGACAGA
